Addgene plasmid #142664: TFORF0617
Purpose: Lentiviral vector for overexpressing transcription factor ORFs with unique 24-bp barcodes. Barcodes facilitate identification of transcription factors in pooled screens.
Depositing lab: Feng Zhang. Depositing organization: Broad Institute. Publication: A transcription factor atlas of directed differentiation. Joung J, Ma S, Tay T, Geiger-Schuller KR, Kirchgatterer PC, Verdine VK, Guo B, Arias-Garcia MA, Allen WE, Singh A, Kuksenko O, Abudayyeh OO, Gootenberg JS, Fu Z, Macrae RK, Buenrostro JD, Regev A, Zhang F. Cell. 2023 Jan 5;186(1):209-229.e26. doi: 10.1016/j.cell.2022.11.026. PubMed 36608654.
Backbone
  Vector backbone: pLX_TRC317
  Backbone manufacturer: Broad Institute Genetic Perturbation Platform
  Backbone size w/o insert (bp): 8264
  Vector type: Mammalian Expression, Lentiviral
  Selectable markers: Puromycin
Growth in bacteria
  Bacterial resistance: Ampicillin, 100 μg/mL
  Growth temperature: 37°C
  Growth strain: NEB Stable
  Copy number: High Copy
Gene/Insert
  Gene/Insert name: ZSCAN26
  Species: H. sapiens (human)
  Insert size (bp): 1541
  Entrez Gene: ZNF187 (a.k.a. MGC2815, SRE-ZBP, ZSCAN26)
  Promoter: EF1a
  Cloning method: Unknown
  Sequencing primers: 5′ GGGTGGAGACTGAAGTTAGGCCAG; 3′ CACATAGCGTAAAAGGAGCAACATAG
Terms and licenses: Academic/Nonprofit Terms; Industry Terms: Not Available to Industry
Depositor comments: NM_001023560,XM_011514862,ENST00000421553,ENST00000619937 . The transcription factor ORF portion of this plasmid was synthesized by Genewiz. Please test multiple small colonies in case of plasmid recombination. To make this collection available in a timely manner, a portion of this collection was not fully sequenced by Addgene. If an Addgene verified full plasmid sequence is not available, please contact us prior to placing an order to request the full sequence.
How to cite: TFORF0617 was a gift from Feng Zhang (Addgene plasmid # 142664 ; http://n2t.net/addgene:142664 ; RRID:Addgene_142664)
