[The description below was written by a language model from this plasmid's Addgene catalogue record and pLannotate feature annotations shown in this document.]
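Description:
TFORF0617 is a third-generation-style, self-inactivating lentiviral expression plasmid built on the pLX_TRC317 backbone, carrying the human zinc-finger transcription factor ZSCAN26 (also known as ZNF187) as a synthesized ORF. It belongs to a barcoded transcription factor ORF collection in which each construct carries a unique 24-bp barcode, so that the factor delivered to a given cell can be identified by sequencing in pooled overexpression screens, such as those for directed differentiation. In bacteria the plasmid is maintained through a high-copy ColE1/pUC-type origin and ampicillin resistance (AmpR with its own promoter). An f1 origin and remnants of a lac/T7/T3 cloning region are also present in the backbone. The depositor notes that the plasmid may recombine.

The viral genome is transcribed from an RSV promoter fused to a truncated HIV-1 5' LTR, followed by the Ψ packaging signal with a gag fragment, and the RRE for Rev-dependent nuclear export. It ends in a ΔU3 3' LTR that inactivates LTR promoter activity after integration, with an SV40 polyadenylation signal downstream. Within this unit, an SV40 early promoter/origin drives puromycin N-acetyltransferase for selection of transduced mammalian cells. A cPPT/CTS element, which aids nuclear import of the viral DNA, follows, and then the strong constitutive EF-1α promoter drives ZSCAN26. A WPRE downstream of the ORF enhances transcript stability and expression. The feature table annotates only part of the 1,541-bp insert as ZSCAN26 and does not annotate the barcode. The underlying sequence is recorded as a partial NGS result, so the annotation between the ORF and the WPRE may be incomplete.
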