Features (pLannotate 1.2.2; 31 found; start..end, strand, type, name):
      5..231     +  promoter       RSV promoter: Rous sarcoma virus enhancer/promoter
    232..412     +  LTR            5' LTR (truncated): truncated 5' long terminal repeat (LTR) from HIV-1
    459..584     +  misc_feature   HIV-1 Ψ: packaging signal of human immunodeficiency virus type 1
    568..931     +  CDS            HIV-1 gag (fragment): gag protein from human immunodeficiency virus 1; gag
   1077..1310    +  misc_feature   RRE: The Rev response element (RRE) of HIV-1 allows for Rev-dependent mRNA export from the nucleus to the cytoplasm.
   1687..1713    +  CDS            Rev (fragment): human immunodeficiency virus 1 (HIV-1) Rev protein; rev; enhances nuclear export of unspliced and incompletely spliced viral mRNAs
   1720..1743    +  promoter       SV40 promoter (fragment): SV40 early promoter
   1744..1815    +  promoter       SV40 promoter (fragment): SV40 enhancer and early promoter
   1839..1974    +  rep_origin     SV40 ori: SV40 origin of replication
   2020..2616    +  CDS            PuroR (fragment): puromycin N-acetyltransferase; pac from Streptomyces; confers resistance to puromycin
   2665..2782    +  misc_feature   cPPT/CTS: central polypurine tract and central termination sequence of HIV-1
   2847..2913    +  CDS            small t antigen (fragment): SV40 (simian virus 40) small t antigen
   2920..4098    +  promoter       EF-1α promoter: strong constitutive promoter for human elongation factor EF-1α
   4115..4999    +  CDS            ZSCAN26 (fragment): ZSC26_HUMAN - Also known as ZNF187. Experimental evidence at protein level: Swiss-Prot protein existence level 1. May be involved in transcriptional regulation. From Homo sapiens (Human).
   5567..5620    +  promoter       U6 promoter (fragment): RNA polymerase III promoter for human U6 snRNA
   5662..6250    +  misc_feature   WPRE: woodchuck hepatitis virus posttranscriptional regulatory element
   6301..6320    +  misc_feature   cPPT/CTS (fragment): central polypurine tract and central termination sequence of HIV-1
   6322..6555    +  LTR            3' LTR (ΔU3): self-inactivating 3' long terminal repeat (LTR) from HIV-1
   6633..6754    +  polyA_signal   SV40 poly(A) signal: SV40 polyadenylation signal
   6794..6929    +  rep_origin     SV40 ori: SV40 origin of replication
   6950..6968    -  promoter       T7 promoter: promoter for bacteriophage T7 RNA polymerase
   6976..7131    +  CDS            lacZα (fragment): LacZα fragment of β-galactosidase; lacZ fragment
   7136..7564    +  rep_origin     f1 ori (sequence partly withheld): f1 bacteriophage origin of replication; arrow indicates direction of (+) strand synthesis
   7617..7721    +  promoter       AmpR promoter: bla
   7722..8582    +  CDS            AmpR: β-lactamase; bla; confers resistance to ampicillin, carbenicillin, and related antibiotics
   8753..9341    +  rep_origin     ori: high-copy-number ColE1/pMB1/pBR322/pUC origin of replication
   9524..9616    +  CDS            lacI (fragment): lac repressor; lacI; The lac repressor binds to the lac operator to inhibit transcription in E. coli. This inhibition can be relieved by adding lactose or isopropyl-β-D-thiogalactopyranoside (IPTG).
   9629..9650    +  protein_bind   CAP binding site: CAP binding activates transcription in the presence of cAMP. E. coli catabolite activator protein
   9665..9695    +  promoter       lac promoter: promoter for the E. coli lac operon
   9703..9719    +  protein_bind   lac operator: The lac repressor binds to the lac operator to inhibit transcription in E. coli. This inhibition can be relieved by adding lactose or isopropyl-β-D-thiogalactopyranoside (IPTG). lac repressor encoded by lacI
   9764..9782    +  promoter       T3 promoter: promoter for bacteriophage T3 RNA polymerase
>Addgene plasmid #142664 | TFORF0617 | addgene full sequence | sequence record 408779 | Addgene Partial NGS Result
TTAATGTAGTCTTATGCAATACTCTTGTAGTCTTGCAACATGGTAACGATGAGTTAGCAACATGCCTTAC
AAGGAGAGAAAAAGCACCGTGCATGCCGATTGGTGGAAGTAAGGTGGTACGATCGTGCCTTATTAGGAAG
GCAACAGACGGGTCTGACATGGATTGGACGAACCACTGAATTGCCGCATTGCAGAGATATTGTATTTAAG
TGCCTAGCTCGATACATAAACGGGTCTCTCTGGTTAGACCAGATCTGAGCCTGGGAGCTCTCTGGCTAAC
TAGGGAACCCACTGCTTAAGCCTCAATAAAGCTTGCCTTGAGTGCTTCAAGTAGTGTGTGCCCGTCTGTT
GTGTGACTCTGGTAACTAGAGATCCCTCAGACCCTTTTAGTCAGTGTGGAAAATCTCTAGCAGTGGCGCC
CGAACAGGGACTTGAAAGCGAAAGGGAAACCAGAGGAGCTCTCTCGACGCAGGACTCGGCTTGCTGAAGC
GCGCACGGCAAGAGGCGAGGGGCGGCGACTGGTGAGTACGCCAAAAATTTTGACTAGCGGAGGCTAGAAG
GAGAGAGATGGGTGCGAGAGCGTCAGTATTAAGCGGGGGAGAATTAGATCGCGATGGGAAAAAATTCGGT
TAAGGCCAGGGGGAAAGAAAAAATATAAATTAAAACATATAGTATGGGCAAGCAGGGAGCTAGAACGATT
CGCAGTTAATCCTGGCCTGTTAGAAACATCAGAAGGCTGTAGACAAATACTGGGACAGCTACAACCATCC
CTTCAGACAGGATCAGAAGAACTTAGATCATTATATAATACAGTAGCAACCCTCTATTGTGTGCATCAAA
GGATAGAGATAAAAGACACCAAGGAAGCTTTAGACAAGATAGAGGAAGAGCAAAACAAAAGTAAGACCAC
CGCACAGCAAGCGGCCGCTGATCTTCAGACCTGGAGGAGGAGATATGAGGGACAATTGGAGAAGTGAATT
ATATAAATATAAAGTAGTAAAAATTGAACCATTAGGAGTAGCACCCACCAAGGCAAAGAGAAGAGTGGTG
CAGAGAGAAAAAAGAGCAGTGGGAATAGGAGCTTTGTTCCTTGGGTTCTTGGGAGCAGCAGGAAGCACTA
TGGGCGCAGCGTCAATGACGCTGACGGTACAGGCCAGACAATTATTGTCTGGTATAGTGCAGCAGCAGAA
CAATTTGCTGAGGGCTATTGAGGCGCAACAGCATCTGTTGCAACTCACAGTCTGGGGCATCAAGCAGCTC
CAGGCAAGAATCCTGGCTGTGGAAAGATACCTAAAGGATCAACAGCTCCTGGGGATTTGGGGTTGCTCTG
GAAAACTCATTTGCACCACTGCTGTGCCTTGGAATGCTAGTTGGAGTAATAAATCTCTGGAACAGATTTG
GAATCACACGACCTGGATGGAGTGGGACAGAGAAATTAACAATTACACAAGCTTAATACACTCCTTAATT
GAAGAATCGCAAAACCAGCAAGAAAAGAATGAACAAGAATTATTGGAATTAGATAAATGGGCAAGTTTGT
GGAATTGGTTTAACATAACAAATTGGCTGTGGTATATAAAATTATTCATAATGATAGTAGGAGGCTTGGT
AGGTTTAAGAATAGTTTTTGCTGTACTTTCTATAGTGAATAGAGTTAGGCAGGGATATTCACCATTATCG
TTTCAGACCCACCTCCCAACCCCGAGGGGACCCATGCATTGCATCTCAATTAGTCAGCAACCAGGTGTGG
AAAGTCCCCAGGCTCCCCAGCAGGCAGAAGTATGCAAAGCATGCGTCTCAATTAGTCAGCAACCATAGTC
CCGCCCCTAACTCCGCCCATCCCGCCCCTAACTCCGCCCAGTTCCGCCCATTCTCCGCCCCATGGCTGAC
TAATTTTTTTTATTTATGCAGAGGCCGAGGCCGCCTCGGCCTCTGAGCTATTCCAGAAGTAGTGAGGAGG
CTTTTTTGGAGGCCTAGGCTTTTGCAAAAAGCTTTCTAGAGGTACCACCGGAGCTTACCATGACCGAGTA
CAAGCCCACGGTGCGCCTCGCCACCCGCGACGACGTCCCCAGGGCCGTACGCACCCTCGCCGCCGCGTTC
GCCGACTACCCCGCCACGCGCCACACCGTCGATCCGGACCGCCACATCGAGCGGGTCACCGAGCTGCAAG
AACTCTTCCTCACGCGCGTCGGGCTCGACATCGGCAAGGTGTGGGTCGCGGACGACGGCGCCGCCGTGGC
GGTCTGGACCACGCCGGAGAGCGTCGAAGCGGGGGCGGTGTTCGCCGAGATCGGCCCGCGCATGGCCGAG
TTGAGCGGTTCCCGGCTGGCCGCGCAGCAACAGATGGAAGGCCTCCTGGCGCCGCACCGGCCCAAGGAGC
CCGCGTGGTTCCTGGCCACCGTCGGCGTCTCGCCCGACCACCAGGGCAAGGGTCTGGGCAGCGCCGTCGT
GCTCCCCGGAGTGGAGGCGGCCGAGCGCGCCGGGGTGCCCGCCTTCCTGGAGACCTCCGCGCCCCGCAAC
CTCCCCTTCTACGAGCGGCTCGGCTTCACCGTCACCGCCGACGTCGAGGTGCCCGAAGGACCGCGCACCT
GGTGCATGACCCGCAAGCCCGGTGCCAGTTAACGAATTCTAGATCTTGAGACAAATGGCAGTATTCATCC
ACAATTTTAAAAGAAAAGGGGGGATTGGGGGGTACAGTGCAGGGGAAAGAATAGTAGACATAATAGCAAC
AGACATACAAACTAAAGAATTACAAAAACAAATTACAAAAATTCAAAATTTTCGGGTTTATTACAGGGAC
AGCAGAGATCCACTTTGGCGCCGGCTCGAGGCCTGCAGGTGCAAAGATGGATAAAGTTTTAAACAGAGAG
GAATCTTTGCAGCTAATGGACCTTCTAGGTCTTGAAAGGAGTGGGAATTGGCTCCGGTGCCCGTCAGTGG
GCAGAGCGCACATCGCCCACAGTCCCCGAGAAGTTGGGGGGAGGGGTCGGCAATTGAACCGGTGCCTAGA
GAAGGTGGCGCGGGGTAAACTGGGAAAGTGATGTCGTGTACTGGCTCCGCCTTTTTCCCGAGGGTGGGGG
AGAACCGTATATAAGTGCAGTAGTCGCCGTGAACGTTCTTTTTCGCAACGGGTTTGCCGCCAGAACACAG
GTAAGTGCCGTGTGTGGTTCCCGCGGGCCTGGCCTCTTTACGGGTTATGGCCCTTGCGTGCCTTGAATTA
CTTCCACCTGGCTGCAGTACGTGATTCTTGATCCCGAGCTTCGGGTTGGAAGTGGGTGGGAGAGTTCGAG
GCCTTGCGCTTAAGGAGCCCCTTCGCCTCGTGCTTGAGTTGAGGCCTGGCCTGGGCGCTGGGGCCGCCGC
GTGCGAATCTGGTGGCACCTTCGCGCCTGTCTCGCTGCTTTCGATAAGTCTCTAGCCATTTAAAATTTTT
GATGACCTGCTGCGACGCTTTTTTTCTGGCAAGATAGTCTTGTAAATGCGGGCCAAGATCTGCACACTGG
TATTTCGGTTTTTGGGGCCGCGGGCGGCGACGGGGCCCGTGCGTCCCAGCGCACATGTTCGGCGAGGCGG
GGCCTGCGAGCGCGGCCACCGAGAATCGGACGGGGGTAGTCTCAAGCTGGCCGGCCTGCTCTGGTGCCTG
GCCTCGCGCCGCCGTGTATCGCCCCGCCCTGGGCGGCAAGGCTGGCCCGGTCGGCACCAGTTGCGTGAGC
GGAAAGATGGCCGCTTCCCGGCCCTGCTGCAGGGAGCTCAAAATGGAGGACGCGGCGCTCGGGAGAGCGG
GCGGGTGAGTCACCCACACAAAGGAAAAGGGCCTTTCCGTCCTCAGCCGTCGCTTCATGTGACTCCACGG
AGTACCGGGCGCCGTCCAGGCACCTCGATTAGTTCTCGAGCTTTTGGAGTACGTCGTCTTTAGGTTGGGG
GGAGGGGTTTTATGCGATGGAGTTTCCCCACACTGAGTGGGTGGAGACTGAAGTTAGGCCAGCTTGGCAC
TTGATGTAATTCTCCTTGGAATTTGCCCTTTTTGAGTTTGGATCTTGGTTCATTCTCAAGCCTCAGACAG
TGGTTCAAAGTTTTTTTCTTCCATTTCAGGTGTCGTGAGGCTAGCACCGCCACCATGGCAACAGCATTGG
TGAGTGCCCATTCCCTGGCTCCCCTGAATCTGAAGAAGGAGGGGCTTCGGGTAGTGAGGGAGGATCACTA
CTCTACTTGGGAACAGGGATTCAAGCTGCAAGGAAACAGTAAAGGCCTTGGACAGGAGCCATTGTGCAAA
CAATTCAGGCAGTTGCGTTATGAAGAGACCACAGGACCTCGAGAAGCACTAAGTCGGCTCCGGGAGCTCT
GTCAACAGTGGCTACAGCCCGAGACCCATACCAAGGAGCAGATCCTGGAGCTGCTGGTGCTGGAGCAGTT
TCTGATCATCCTGCCTAAGGAGCTCCAGGCCCGGGTGCAGGAGCATCACCCAGAGAGCAGGGAGGACGTG
GTTGTTGTTCTGGAGGATTTGCAGCTGGATCTTGGAGAAACAGGACAACAGGTGGACCCAGACCAGCCAA
AGAAACAAAAAATACTTGTGGAGGAGATGGCCCCTCTGAAAGGAGTACAGGAACAGCAGGTTCGGCATGA
GTGTGAAGTTACAAAGCCTGAGAAAGAGAAGGGTGAGGAGACAAGGATTGAGAATGGGAAGCTTATTGTA
GTAACAGACTCTTGTGGAAGAGTAGAGTCATCTGGGAAAATATCTGAACCCATGGAGGCTCATAATGAGG
GCTCTAACTTGGAAAGGCATCAGGCCAAGCCCAAAGAGAAGATTGAGTATAAATGCTCAGAACGTGAGCA
GAGATTCATCCAGCACTTGGACCTGATTGAACATGCGAGTACACACACGGGAAAGAAACTCTGCGAGTCT
GATGTGTGTCAGAGTTCCAGTCTTACAGGACATAAGAAAGTCCTCTCTAGAGAGAAAGGTCATCAGTGTC
ATGAGTGTGGGAAAGCCTTTCAGAGGAGTTCACACCTCGTCAGACATCAGAAAATCCATCTTGGTGAGAA
GCCTTATCAGTGCAATGAGTGTGGCAAAGTCTTTAGCCAGAATGCAGGCCTTTTGGAACATCTCAGAATT
CATACTGGAGAGAAACCTTATCTATGTATCCATTGTGGAAAAAATTTTAGGCGCAGCTCTCACCTTAATC
GACATCAGAGAATTCACAGTCAGGAGGAGCCCTGTGAGTGCAAGGAGTGTGGAAAAACCTTTAGTCAGGC
CTTACTCCTCACCCACCATCAGAGAATCCATAGTCACTCCAAAAGCCATCAATGTAACGAGTGTGGAAAA
GCTTTCAGTTTGACCTCAGACCTTATTCGACACCACAGAATTCATACTGGAGAAAAACCTTTCAAGTGTA
ACATATGCCAGAAAGCCTTCCGACTAAACTCACACCTTGCTCAGCATGTAAGAATCCACAATGAAGAAAA
ACCCTATCAGTGTAGTGAATGTGGAGAAGCCTTCAGGCAAAGGTCAGGTCTTTTTCAACATCAGAGATAT
CACCACAAAGACAAACTGGCTTAGTAATGAACTAGTCCGTAACTTGAAAGTATTTCGATTTCTTGGCTTT
ATATATCTTGTGGAAAGGACGACATTGTTGTGATTTCGAGGAGGGTACGCGTTAAGTCGACAATCAACCT
CTGGATTACAAAATTTGTGAAAGATTGACTGGTATTCTTAACTATGTTGCTCCTTTTACGCTATGTGGAT
ACGCTGCTTTAATGCCTTTGTATCATGCTATTGCTTCCCGTATGGCTTTCATTTTCTCCTCCTTGTATAA
ATCCTGGTTGCTGTCTCTTTATGAGGAGTTGTGGCCCGTTGTCAGGCAACGTGGCGTGGTGTGCACTGTG
TTTGCTGACGCAACCCCCACTGGTTGGGGCATTGCCACCACCTGTCAGCTCCTTTCCGGGACTTTCGCTT
TCCCCCTCCCTATTGCCACGGCGGAACTCATCGCCGCCTGCCTTGCCCGCTGCTGGACAGGGGCTCGGCT
GTTGGGCACTGACAATTCCGTGGTGTTGTCGGGGAAATCATCGTCCTTTCCTTGGCTGCTCGCCTGTGTT
GCCACCTGGATTCTGCGCGGGACGTCCTTCTGCTACGTCCCTTCGGCCCTCAATCCAGCGGACCTTCCTT
CCCGCGGCCTGCTGCCGGCTCTGCGGCCTCTTCCGCGTCTTCGCCTTCGCCCTCAGACGAGTCGGATCTC
CCTTTGGGCCGCCTCCCCGCGTCGACTTTAAGACCAATGACTTACAAGGCAGCTGTAGATCTTAGCCACT
TTTTAAAAGAAAAGGGGGGACTGGAAGGGCTAATTCACTCCCAACGAAGACAAGATCTGCTTTTTGCTTG
TACTGGGTCTCTCTGGTTAGACCAGATCTGAGCCTGGGAGCTCTCTGGCTAACTAGGGAACCCACTGCTT
AAGCCTCAATAAAGCTTGCCTTGAGTGCTTCAAGTAGTGTGTGCCCGTCTGTTGTGTGACTCTGGTAACT
AGAGATCCCTCAGACCCTTTTAGTCAGTGTGGAAAATCTCTAGCAGTACGTATAGTAGTTCATGTCATCT
TATTATTCAGTATTTATAACTTGCAAAGAAATGAATATCAGAGAGTGAGAGGAACTTGTTTATTGCAGCT
TATAATGGTTACAAATAAAGCAATAGCATCACAAATTTCACAAATAAAGCATTTTTTTCACTGCATTCTA
GTTGTGGTTTGTCCAAACTCATCAATGTATCTTATCATGTCTGGCTCTAGCTATCCCGCCCCTAACTCCG
CCCATCCCGCCCCTAACTCCGCCCAGTTCCGCCCATTCTCCGCCCCATGGCTGACTAATTTTTTTTATTT
ATGCAGAGGCCGAGGCCGCCTCGGCCTCTGAGCTATTCCAGAAGTAGTGAGGAGGCTTTTTTGGAGGCCT
AGGGACGTACCCAATTCGCCCTATAGTGAGTCGTATTACGCGCGCTCACTGGCCGTCGTTTTACAACGTC
GTGACTGGGAAAACCCTGGCGTTACCCAACTTAATCGCCTTGCAGCACATCCCCCTTTCGCCAGCTGGCG
TAATAGCGAAGAGGCCCGCACCGATCGCCCTTCCCAACAGTTGCGCAGCCTGAATGGCGAATGGG
[124 nt withheld, positions 7136-7259]
C
[91 nt withheld, positions 7261-7351]
A
[49 nt withheld, positions 7353-7401]
CCTTTGACGTTGGAGTCCACGTTCTTT
[37 nt withheld, positions 7429-7465]
ACCCTATCTCGGTCTATTCTTTTGATTTATAAGGGATTTTGCCGATTTCGGCCTATTGGTTAAAAAATGA
GCTGATTTAACAAAAATTTAACGCGAATTTTAACAAAATATTAACGCTTACAATTTAGGTGGCACTTTTC
GGGGAAATGTGCGCGGAACCCCTATTTGTTTATTTTTCTAAATACATTCAAATATGTATCCGCTCATGAG
ACAATAACCCTGATAAATGCTTCAATAATATTGAAAAAGGAAGAGTATGAGTATTCAACATTTCCGTGTC
GCCCTTATTCCCTTTTTTGCGGCATTTTGCCTTCCTGTTTTTGCTCACCCAGAAACGCTGGTGAAAGTAA
AAGATGCTGAAGATCAGTTGGGTGCACGAGTGGGTTACATCGAACTGGATCTCAACAGCGGTAAGATCCT
TGAGAGTTTTCGCCCCGAAGAACGTTTTCCAATGATGAGCACTTTTAAAGTTCTGCTATGTGGCGCGGTA
TTATCCCGTATTGACGCCGGGCAAGAGCAACTCGGTCGCCGCATACACTATTCTCAGAATGACTTGGTTG
AGTACTCACCAGTCACAGAAAAGCATCTTACGGATGGCATGACAGTAAGAGAATTATGCAGTGCTGCCAT
AACCATGAGTGATAACACTGCGGCCAACTTACTTCTGACAACGATCGGAGGACCGAAGGAGCTAACCGCT
TTTTTGCACAACATGGGGGATCATGTAACTCGCCTTGATCGTTGGGAACCGGAGCTGAATGAAGCCATAC
CAAACGACGAGCGTGACACCACGATGCCTGTAGCAATGGCAACAACGTTGCGCAAACTATTAACTGGCGA
ACTACTTACTCTAGCTTCCCGGCAACAATTAATAGACTGGATGGAGGCGGATAAAGTTGCAGGACCACTT
CTGCGCTCGGCCCTTCCGGCTGGCTGGTTTATTGCTGATAAATCTGGAGCCGGTGAGCGTGGGTCTCGCG
GTATCATTGCAGCACTGGGGCCAGATGGTAAGCCCTCCCGTATCGTAGTTATCTACACGACGGGGAGTCA
GGCAACTATGGATGAACGAAATAGACAGATCGCTGAGATAGGTGCCTCACTGATTAAGCATTGGTAACTG
TCAGACCAAGTTTACTCATATATACTTTAGATTGATTTAAAACTTCATTTTTAATTTAAAAGGATCTAGG
TGAAGATCCTTTTTGATAATCTCATGACCAAAATCCCTTAACGTGAGTTTTCGTTCCACTGAGCGTCAGA
CCCCGTAGAAAAGATCAAAGGATCTTCTTGAGATCCTTTTTTTCTGCGCGTAATCTGCTGCTTGCAAACA
AAAAAACCACCGCTACCAGCGGTGGTTTGTTTGCCGGATCAAGAGCTACCAACTCTTTTTCCGAAGGTAA
CTGGCTTCAGCAGAGCGCAGATACCAAATACTGTTCTTCTAGTGTAGCCGTAGTTAGGCCACCACTTCAA
GAACTCTGTAGCACCGCCTACATACCTCGCTCTGCTAATCCTGTTACCAGTGGCTGCTGCCAGTGGCGAT
AAGTCGTGTCTTACCGGGTTGGACTCAAGACGATAGTTACCGGATAAGGCGCAGCGGTCGGGCTGAACGG
GGGGTTCGTGCACACAGCCCAGCTTGGAGCGAACGACCTACACCGAACTGAGATACCTACAGCGTGAGCT
ATGAGAAAGCGCCACGCTTCCCGAAGGGAGAAAGGCGGACAGGTATCCGGTAAGCGGCAGGGTCGGAACA
GGAGAGCGCACGAGGGAGCTTCCAGGGGGAAACGCCTGGTATCTTTATAGTCCTGTCGGGTTTCGCCACC
TCTGACTTGAGCGTCGATTTTTGTGATGCTCGTCAGGGGGGCGGAGCCTATGGAAAAACGCCAGCAACGC
GGCCTTTTTACGGTTCCTGGCCTTTTGCTGGCCTTTTGCTCACATGTTCTTTCCTGCGTTATCCCCTGAT
TCTGTGGATAACCGTATTACCGCCTTTGAGTGAGCTGATACCGCTCGCCGCAGCCGAACGACCGAGCGCA
GCGAGTCAGTGAGCGAGGAAGCGGAAGAGCGCCCAATACGCAAACCGCCTCTCCCCGCGCGTTGGCCGAT
TCATTAATGCAGCTGGCACGACAGGTTTCCCGACTGGAAAGCGGGCAGTGAGCGCAACGCAATTAATGTG
AGTTAGCTCACTCATTAGGCACCCCAGGCTTTACACTTTATGCTTCCGGCTCGTATGTTGTGTGGAATTG
TGAGCGGATAACAATTTCACACAGGAAACAGCTATGACCATGATTACGCCAAGCGCGCAATTAACCCTCA
CTAAAGGGAACAAAAGCTGGAGCTGCAAGC
