>Addgene plasmid #142664 | TFORF0617 | depositor partial sequence | sequence record 280130 | Insert
ACCGCCACCATGGCAACAGCATTGGTGAGTGCCCATTCCCTGGCTCCCCTGAATCTGAAGAAGGAGGGGC
TTCGGGTAGTGAGGGAGGATCACTACTCTACTTGGGAACAGGGATTCAAGCTGCAAGGAAACAGTAAAGG
CCTTGGACAGGAGCCATTGTGCAAACAATTCAGGCAGTTGCGTTATGAAGAGACCACAGGACCTCGAGAA
GCACTAAGTCGGCTCCGGGAGCTCTGTCAACAGTGGCTACAGCCCGAGACCCATACCAAGGAGCAGATCC
TGGAGCTGCTGGTGCTGGAGCAGTTTCTGATCATCCTGCCTAAGGAGCTCCAGGCCCGGGTGCAGGAGCA
TCACCCAGAGAGCAGGGAGGACGTGGTTGTTGTTCTGGAGGATTTGCAGCTGGATCTTGGAGAAACAGGA
CAACAGGTGGACCCAGACCAGCCAAAGAAACAAAAAATACTTGTGGAGGAGATGGCCCCTCTGAAAGGAG
TACAGGAACAGCAGGTTCGGCATGAGTGTGAAGTTACAAAGCCTGAGAAAGAGAAGGGTGAGGAGACAAG
GATTGAGAATGGGAAGCTTATTGTAGTAACAGACTCTTGTGGAAGAGTAGAGTCATCTGGGAAAATATCT
GAACCCATGGAGGCTCATAATGAGGGCTCTAACTTGGAAAGGCATCAGGCCAAGCCCAAAGAGAAGATTG
AGTATAAATGCTCAGAACGTGAGCAGAGATTCATCCAGCACTTGGACCTGATTGAACATGCGAGTACACA
CACGGGAAAGAAACTCTGCGAGTCTGATGTGTGTCAGAGTTCCAGTCTTACAGGACATAAGAAAGTCCTC
TCTAGAGAGAAAGGTCATCAGTGTCATGAGTGTGGGAAAGCCTTTCAGAGGAGTTCACACCTCGTCAGAC
ATCAGAAAATCCATCTTGGTGAGAAGCCTTATCAGTGCAATGAGTGTGGCAAAGTCTTTAGCCAGAATGC
AGGCCTTTTGGAACATCTCAGAATTCATACTGGAGAGAAACCTTATCTATGTATCCATTGTGGAAAAAAT
TTTAGGCGCAGCTCTCACCTTAATCGACATCAGAGAATTCACAGTCAGGAGGAGCCCTGTGAGTGCAAGG
AGTGTGGAAAAACCTTTAGTCAGGCCTTACTCCTCACCCACCATCAGAGAATCCATAGTCACTCCAAAAG
CCATCAATGTAACGAGTGTGGAAAAGCTTTCAGTTTGACCTCAGACCTTATTCGACACCACAGAATTCAT
ACTGGAGAAAAACCTTTCAAGTGTAACATATGCCAGAAAGCCTTCCGACTAAACTCACACCTTGCTCAGC
ATGTAAGAATCCACAATGAAGAAAAACCCTATCAGTGTAGTGAATGTGGAGAAGCCTTCAGGCAAAGGTC
AGGTCTTTTTCAACATCAGAGATATCACCACAAAGACAAACTGGCTTAGTAATGAACTAGTCCGTAACTT
GAAAGTATTTCGATTTCTTGGCTTTATATATCTTGTGGAAAGGACGACATTGTTGTGATTTCGAGGAGGG
T
