>Addgene plasmid #142664 | TFORF0617 | depositor partial sequence | sequence record 280131 | Barcode
CATTGTTGTGATTTCGAGGAGGGT
